Addgene plasmid #49471: EGFP-Rab6C
Purpose: expresses EGFP-Rab6C (Rab6A isoform a) in mammalian cells
Depositing lab: Marci Scidmore. Publication: Rab GTPases are recruited to chlamydial inclusions in both a species-dependent and species-independent manner. Rzomp KA, Scholtes LD, Briggs BJ, Whittaker GR, Scidmore MA. Infect Immun. 2003 Oct;71(10):5855-70. 10.1128/IAI.71.10.5855-5870.2003 PubMed 14500507.
Backbone
  Vector backbone: EGFP C1
  Backbone manufacturer: Clontech
  Backbone size w/o insert (bp): 4700
  Total vector size (bp): 5300
  Vector type: Mammalian Expression
  Selectable markers: Neomycin (select with G418)
Growth in bacteria
  Bacterial resistance: Kanamycin, 50 μg/mL
  Growth temperature: 37°C
  Growth strain: DH5alpha
  Copy number: High Copy
Gene/Insert
  Gene/Insert name: Rab6C (Rab6A isoform a)
  Species: H. sapiens (human)
  Insert size (bp): 627
  Entrez Gene: RAB6A (a.k.a. RAB6)
  Promoter: CMV
  Tag / fusion protein: EGFP (N terminal on insert)
  Cloning method: Restriction Enzyme; 5′ cloning site BamHI/BglII (destroyed during cloning); 3′ cloning site XhoI/SalI (destroyed during cloning)
  Sequencing primers: 5′ EGFP C (CATGGTCCTGCTGGAGTTCGTG)
Resource information
  A portion of this plasmid was derived from a plasmid made by: purchased pCDNA3.1+Rab6C from Missouri S&T cDNA Resource Center (cDNA.org)
Terms and licenses: Academic/Nonprofit Terms; Industry Terms: Not Available to Industry
How to cite: EGFP-Rab6C was a gift from Marci Scidmore (Addgene plasmid # 49471)
