[The description below was written by a language model from this plasmid's Addgene catalogue record and pLannotate feature annotations shown in this document.]
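Description:
EGFP-Rab6C is a mammalian expression plasmid of about 5.3 kb built on the Clontech EGFP-C1 backbone. It produces the human small GTPase recorded as Rab6C (Rab6A isoform a; Entrez gene RAB6A) with EGFP fused to its N terminus. The CMV immediate-early enhancer and promoter drive the EGFP coding sequence. This reads across the circular map's numbering origin into the roughly 627 bp Rab6 open reading frame, which the annotation software matches to human RAB6A. A remnant of the multiple cloning site and the SV40 polyadenylation signal follow the insert. The insert was subcloned from a commercially obtained pcDNA3.1-based cDNA clone by ligating compatible ends (BamHI/BglII at the 5′ side, XhoI/SalI at the 3′ side), which destroyed all of these sites.

The backbone has a high-copy ColE1/pUC-type origin for propagation in E. coli and an f1 origin for single-stranded DNA production. A single Tn5 aminoglycoside phosphotransferase gene (NeoR/KanR) serves as a dual-purpose marker. A bacterial promoter expresses it for kanamycin selection in E. coli, while the SV40 enhancer/early promoter and HSV TK polyadenylation signal express it in mammalian cells, allowing G418 selection of stable transfectants. The short large T antigen, ble and bGH poly(A) fragments in the feature table are probably partial matches to backbone sequence rather than functional elements.

RAB6A regulates Golgi-associated membrane traffic, including retrograde transport towards the ER, so the fluorescent fusion lets this GTPase be localised in transfected cells. The associated publication examined the recruitment of Rab GTPases to chlamydial inclusions, which suggests its use as a marker in infected host cells.
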