Features (pLannotate 1.2.2; 15 found; start..end, strand, type, name):
      9..632     +  CDS            RAB6A: RAB6A_HUMAN - Also known as RAB6. Experimental evidence at protein level: Swiss-Prot protein existence level 1. Protein transport. Regulator of membrane traffic from the Golgi apparatus towards the endoplasmic reticulum (ER). Has a low GTPase activity. Involved in COPI-independent retrograde transport from the Golgi to the ER (PubMed:25962623). From Homo sapiens (Human).
    637..662     +  misc_feature   MCS (fragment): multiple cloning site
    679..763     +  CDS            large T antigen (fragment): large T antigen from SV40 (simian virus 40)
    786..907     +  polyA_signal   SV40 poly(A) signal: SV40 polyadenylation signal
    941..1369    -  rep_origin     f1 ori (sequence partly withheld): f1 bacteriophage origin of replication; arrow indicates direction of (+) strand synthesis
   1396..1500    +  promoter       AmpR promoter: bla
   1502..1859    +  promoter       SV40 promoter: SV40 enhancer and early promoter
   1894..2688    +  CDS            NeoR/KanR: aminoglycoside phosphotransferase from Tn5; aph(3')-II (or nptII); confers resistance to neomycin, kanamycin, and G418 (Geneticin®)
   2709..2861    +  CDS            ble (fragment): BLE_KLEPN - Experimental evidence at protein level: Swiss-Prot protein existence level 1. Binding protein with a strong affinity to the bleomycin family of antibiotics. Binds to CL990; an antimitotic-antibiotic compound. From Klebsiella pneumoniae.
   2920..2967    +  polyA_signal   HSV TK poly(A) signal: herpes simplex virus thymidine kinase polyadenylation signal (Cole and Stacy, 1985)
   3058..3074    -  polyA_signal   bGH poly(A) signal (fragment): bovine growth hormone polyadenylation signal
   3296..3884    +  rep_origin     ori: high-copy-number ColE1/pMB1/pBR322/pUC origin of replication
   4059..4362    +  enhancer       CMV enhancer: human cytomegalovirus immediate early enhancer
   4363..4566    +  promoter       CMV promoter: human cytomegalovirus (CMV) immediate early promoter
   4611..5327    +  CDS            EGFP: EGFP is a basic (constitutively fluorescent) green fluorescent protein published in 1996, derived from Aequorea victoria. It is reported to be a rapidly-maturing weak dimer with moderate acid sensitivity.
>Addgene plasmid #49471 | EGFP-Rab6C | depositor full sequence | sequence record 73745 | EGFP-Rab6C sequence 5337 bps
GATCCACCATGTCCACGGGCGGAGACTTCGGGAATCCGCTGAGGAAATTCAAGCTGGTGTTCCTGGGGGA
GCAAAGCGTTGGAAAGACATCTTTGATCACCAGATTCATGTATGACAGTTTTGACAACACCTATCAGGCA
ACAATTGGCATTGACTTTTTATCAAAAACTATGTACTTGGAGGATCGAACAATCAGGCTTCAGCTGTGGG
ATACTGCGGGTCAGGAACGTTTCCGTAGCCTCATTCCCAGTTACATCCGTGATTCTGCTGCAGCTGTAGT
AGTTTACGATATCACAAATGTTAACTCATTCCAGCAAACTACAAAGTGGATTGATGATGTCAGAACAGAA
AGAGGAAGTGATGTTATCATCATGCTAGTAGGAAATAAAACAGATCTTGCTGACAAGAGGCAAGTGTCAA
TTGAGGAGGGAGAGAGGAAAGCCAAAGAGCTGAATGTTATGTTTATTGAAACTAGTGCAAAAGCTGGATA
CAATGTAAAGCAGCTCTTTCGACGTGTAGCAGCAGCTTTGCCGGGAATGGAAAGCACACAGGACAGAAGC
AGAGAAGATATGATTGACATAAAACTGGAAAAGCCTCAGGAGCAACCAGTCAGTGAAGGAGGCTGTTCCT
GCTAACTCGACGGTACCGCGGGCCCGGGATCCACCGGATCTAGATAACTGATCATAATCAGCCATACCAC
ATTTGTAGAGGTTTTACTTGCTTTAAAAAACCTCCCACACCTCCCCCTGAACCTGAAACATAAAATGAAT
GCAATTGTTGTTGTTAACTTGTTTATTGCAGCTTATAATGGTTACAAATAAAGCAATAGCATCACAAATT
TCACAAATAAAGCATTTTTTTCACTGCATTCTAGTTGTGGTTTGTCCAAACTCATCAATGTATCTTAACG
CGTAAATTGTAAGCGTTAATATTTTGTTAAAATTCGCGTTAAATTTTTGTTAAATCAGCTCATTTTTTAA
CCAATAGGCCGAAATCGGCAAAATCCCTTATAAATCAAAAGAATAGACCGAGATAGGGT
[37 nt withheld, positions 1040-1076]
AAAGAACGTGGACTCCAACGTCAAAGG
[49 nt withheld, positions 1104-1152]
T
[91 nt withheld, positions 1154-1244]
G
[124 nt withheld, positions 1246-1369]
CAGGTGGCACTTTTCGGGGAAATGTGCGCGGAACCCCTATTTGTTTATTTTTCTAAATACATTCAAATAT
GTATCCGCTCATGAGACAATAACCCTGATAAATGCTTCAATAATATTGAAAAAGGAAGAGTCCTGAGGCG
GAAAGAACCAGCTGTGGAATGTGTGTCAGTTAGGGTGTGGAAAGTCCCCAGGCTCCCCAGCAGGCAGAAG
TATGCAAAGCATGCATCTCAATTAGTCAGCAACCAGGTGTGGAAAGTCCCCAGGCTCCCCAGCAGGCAGA
AGTATGCAAAGCATGCATCTCAATTAGTCAGCAACCATAGTCCCGCCCCTAACTCCGCCCATCCCGCCCC
TAACTCCGCCCAGTTCCGCCCATTCTCCGCCCCATGGCTGACTAATTTTTTTTATTTATGCAGAGGCCGA
GGCCGCCTCGGCCTCTGAGCTATTCCAGAAGTAGTGAGGAGGCTTTTTTGGAGGCCTAGGCTTTTGCAAA
GATCGATCAAGAGACAGGATGAGGATCGTTTCGCATGATTGAACAAGATGGATTGCACGCAGGTTCTCCG
GCCGCTTGGGTGGAGAGGCTATTCGGCTATGACTGGGCACAACAGACAATCGGCTGCTCTGATGCCGCCG
TGTTCCGGCTGTCAGCGCAGGGGCGCCCGGTTCTTTTTGTCAAGACCGACCTGTCCGGTGCCCTGAATGA
ACTGCAAGACGAGGCAGCGCGGCTATCGTGGCTGGCCACGACGGGCGTTCCTTGCGCAGCTGTGCTCGAC
GTTGTCACTGAAGCGGGAAGGGACTGGCTGCTATTGGGCGAAGTGCCGGGGCAGGATCTCCTGTCATCTC
ACCTTGCTCCTGCCGAGAAAGTATCCATCATGGCTGATGCAATGCGGCGGCTGCATACGCTTGATCCGGC
TACCTGCCCATTCGACCACCAAGCGAAACATCGCATCGAGCGAGCACGTACTCGGATGGAAGCCGGTCTT
GTCGATCAGGATGATCTGGACGAAGAGCATCAGGGGCTCGCGCCAGCCGAACTGTTCGCCAGGCTCAAGG
CGAGCATGCCCGACGGCGAGGATCTCGTCGTGACCCATGGCGATGCCTGCTTGCCGAATATCATGGTGGA
AAATGGCCGCTTTTCTGGATTCATCGACTGTGGCCGGCTGGGTGTGGCGGACCGCTATCAGGACATAGCG
TTGGCTACCCGTGATATTGCTGAAGAGCTTGGCGGCGAATGGGCTGACCGCTTCCTCGTGCTTTACGGTA
TCGCCGCTCCCGATTCGCAGCGCATCGCCTTCTATCGCCTTCTTGACGAGTTCTTCTGAGCGGGACTCTG
GGGTTCGAAATGACCGACCAAGCGACGCCCAACCTGCCATCACGAGATTTCGATTCCACCGCCGCCTTCT
ATGAAAGGTTGGGCTTCGGAATCGTTTTCCGGGACGCCGGCTGGATGATCCTCCAGCGCGGGGATCTCAT
GCTGGAGTTCTTCGCCCACCCTAGGGGGAGGCTAACTGAAACACGGAAGGAGACAATACCGGAAGGAACC
CGCGCTATGACGGCAATAAAAAGACAGAATAAAACGCACGGTGTTGGGTCGTTTGTTCATAAACGCGGGG
TTCGGTCCCAGGGCTGGCACTCTGTCGATACCCCACCGAGACCCCATTGGGGCCAATACGCCCGCGTTTC
TTCCTTTTCCCCACCCCACCCCCCAAGTTCGGGTGAAGGCCCAGGGCTCGCAGCCAACGTCGGGGCGGCA
GGCCCTGCCATAGCCTCAGGTTACTCATATATACTTTAGATTGATTTAAAACTTCATTTTTAATTTAAAA
GGATCTAGGTGAAGATCCTTTTTGATAATCTCATGACCAAAATCCCTTAACGTGAGTTTTCGTTCCACTG
AGCGTCAGACCCCGTAGAAAAGATCAAAGGATCTTCTTGAGATCCTTTTTTTCTGCGCGTAATCTGCTGC
TTGCAAACAAAAAAACCACCGCTACCAGCGGTGGTTTGTTTGCCGGATCAAGAGCTACCAACTCTTTTTC
CGAAGGTAACTGGCTTCAGCAGAGCGCAGATACCAAATACTGTCCTTCTAGTGTAGCCGTAGTTAGGCCA
CCACTTCAAGAACTCTGTAGCACCGCCTACATACCTCGCTCTGCTAATCCTGTTACCAGTGGCTGCTGCC
AGTGGCGATAAGTCGTGTCTTACCGGGTTGGACTCAAGACGATAGTTACCGGATAAGGCGCAGCGGTCGG
GCTGAACGGGGGGTTCGTGCACACAGCCCAGCTTGGAGCGAACGACCTACACCGAACTGAGATACCTACA
GCGTGAGCTATGAGAAAGCGCCACGCTTCCCGAAGGGAGAAAGGCGGACAGGTATCCGGTAAGCGGCAGG
GTCGGAACAGGAGAGCGCACGAGGGAGCTTCCAGGGGGAAACGCCTGGTATCTTTATAGTCCTGTCGGGT
TTCGCCACCTCTGACTTGAGCGTCGATTTTTGTGATGCTCGTCAGGGGGGCGGAGCCTATGGAAAAACGC
CAGCAACGCGGCCTTTTTACGGTTCCTGGCCTTTTGCTGGCCTTTTGCTCACATGTTCTTTCCTGCGTTA
TCCCCTGATTCTGTGGATAACCGTATTACCGCCATGCATTAGTTATTAATAGTAATCAATTACGGGGTCA
TTAGTTCATAGCCCATATATGGAGTTCCGCGTTACATAACTTACGGTAAATGGCCCGCCTGGCTGACCGC
CCAACGACCCCCGCCCATTGACGTCAATAATGACGTATGTTCCCATAGTAACGCCAATAGGGACTTTCCA
TTGACGTCAATGGGTGGAGTATTTACGGTAAACTGCCCACTTGGCAGTACATCAAGTGTATCATATGCCA
AGTACGCCCCCTATTGACGTCAATGACGGTAAATGGCCCGCCTGGCATTATGCCCAGTACATGACCTTAT
GGGACTTTCCTACTTGGCAGTACATCTACGTATTAGTCATCGCTATTACCATGGTGATGCGGTTTTGGCA
GTACATCAATGGGCGTGGATAGCGGTTTGACTCACGGGGATTTCCAAGTCTCCACCCCATTGACGTCAAT
GGGAGTTTGTTTTGGCACCAAAATCAACGGGACTTTCCAAAATGTCGTAACAACTCCGCCCCATTGACGC
AAATGGGCGGTAGGCGTGTACGGTGGGAGGTCTATATAAGCAGAGCTGGTTTAGTGAACCGTCAGATCCG
CTAGCGCTACCGGTCGCCACCATGGTGAGCAAGGGCGAGGAGCTGTTCACCGGGGTGGTGCCCATCCTGG
TCGAGCTGGACGGCGACGTAAACGGCCACAAGTTCAGCGTGTCCGGCGAGGGCGAGGGCGATGCCACCTA
CGGCAAGCTGACCCTGAAGTTCATCTGCACCACCGGCAAGCTGCCCGTGCCCTGGCCCACCCTCGTGACC
ACCCTGACCTACGGCGTGCAGTGCTTCAGCCGCTACCCCGACCACATGAAGCAGCACGACTTCTTCAAGT
CCGCCATGCCCGAAGGCTACGTCCAGGAGCGCACCATCTTCTTCAAGGACGACGGCAACTACAAGACCCG
CGCCGAGGTGAAGTTCGAGGGCGACACCCTGGTGAACCGCATCGAGCTGAAGGGCATCGACTTCAAGGAG
GACGGCAACATCCTGGGGCACAAGCTGGAGTACAACTACAACAGCCACAACGTCTATATCATGGCCGACA
AGCAGAAGAACGGCATCAAGGTGAACTTCAAGATCCGCCACAACATCGAGGACGGCAGCGTGCAGCTCGC
CGACCACTACCAGCAGAACACCCCCATCGGCGACGGCCCCGTGCTGCTGCCCGACAACCACTACCTGAGC
ACCCAGTCCGCCCTGAGCAAAGACCCCAACGAGAAGCGCGATCACATGGTCCTGCTGGAGTTCGTGACCG
CCGCCGGGATCACTCTCGGCATGGACGAGCTGTACAAGTCCGGACTCA
