>Addgene plasmid #49471 | EGFP-Rab6C | addgene partial sequence | sequence record 75586 | EGFP_C
CTCTCGGCATGGACGAGCTGTACAAGTCCGGACTCAGATCCACCATGTCCACGGGCGGAGACTTCGGGAA
TCCGCTGAGGAAATTCAAGCTGGTGTTCCTGGGGGAGCAAAGCGTTGGAAAGACATCTTTGATCACCAGA
TTCATGTATGACAGTTTTGACAACACCTATCAGGCAACAATTGGCATTGACTTTTTATCAAAAACTATGT
ACTTGGAGGATCGAACAATCAGGCTTCAGCTGTGGGATACTGCGGGTCAGGAACGTTTCCGTAGCCTCAT
TCCCAGTTACATCCGTGATTCTGCTGCAGCTGTAGTAGTTTACGATATCACAAATGTTAACTCATTCCAG
CAAACTACAAAGTGGATTGATGATGTCAGAACAGAAAGAGGAAGTGATGTTATCATCATGCTAGTAGGAA
ATAAAACAGATCTTGCTGACAAGAGGCAAGTGTCAATTGAGGAGGGAGAGAGGAAAGCCAAAGAGCTGAA
TGTTATGTTTATTGAAACTAGTGCAAAAGCTGGATACAATGTAAAGCAGCTCTTTCGACGTGTAGCAGCA
GCTTTGCCGGGAATGGAAAGCACACAGGACAGAAGCAGAGAAGATATGATTGACATAAAACTGGAAAAGC
CTCAGGAGCAACCAGTCAGTGAAGGAGGCTGTTCCTGCTAACTCGACGGTACCGCGGGCCCGGGATCCAC
CGGATCTAGATAACTGATCATAATCAGCCATACCACATTTGTAGAGGTTTTACTTGCTTTAAAAAACCTC
CCACACCTCCCCCTGAACCTGAAACATAAAATGAATGCAATTGTTGTTGTTAACTTGTTTATTGCAGCTT
ATAATGGTTACAAATAAAGCAATAGCATCACAAATTTCACAAATAAAGCATTTTTTTCACTGCATTCTAG
TTGTGGTTTGTCCAAACTCATCAATGTATCTTAACGCGTAAATTGTAAGCGTTAATATTTTGTTAAAATT
CGCGTTAAATTTTTGT
